>Addgene plasmid #117055 | LV-Let7d-5p | addgene full sequence | sequence record 223998 | Addgene NGS Result
AGGTGGCACTTTTCGGGGAAATGTGCGCGGAACCCCTATTTGTTTATTTTTCTAAATACATTCAAATATG
TATCCGCTCATGAGACAATAACCCTGATAAATGCTTCAATAATATTGAAAAAGGAAGAGTATGAGTATTC
AACATTTCCGTGTCGCCCTTATTCCCTTTTTTGCGGCATTTTGCCTTCCTGTTTTTGCTCACCCAGAAAC
GCTGGTGAAAGTAAAAGATGCTGAAGATCAGTTGGGTGCACGAGTGGGTTACATCGAACTGGATCTCAAC
AGCGGTAAGATCCTTGAGAGTTTTCGCCCCGAAGAACGTTTTCCAATGATGAGCACTTTTAAAGTTCTGC
TATGTGGCGCGGTATTATCCCGTATTGACGCCGGGCAAGAGCAACTCGGTCGCCGCATACACTATTCTCA
GAATGACTTGGTTGAGTACTCACCAGTCACAGAAAAGCATCTTACGGATGGCATGACAGTAAGAGAATTA
TGCAGTGCTGCCATAACCATGAGTGATAACACTGCGGCCAACTTACTTCTGACAACGATCGGAGGACCGA
AGGAGCTAACCGCTTTTTTGCACAACATGGGGGATCATGTAACTCGCCTTGATCGTTGGGAACCGGAGCT
GAATGAAGCCATACCAAACGACGAGCGTGACACCACGATGCCTGTAGCAATGGCAACAACGTTGCGCAAA
CTATTAACTGGCGAACTACTTACTCTAGCTTCCCGGCAACAATTAATAGACTGGATGGAGGCGGATAAAG
TTGCAGGACCACTTCTGCGCTCGGCCCTTCCGGCTGGCTGGTTTATTGCTGATAAATCTGGAGCCGGTGA
GCGTGGGTCTCGCGGTATCATTGCAGCACTGGGGCCAGATGGTAAGCCCTCCCGTATCGTAGTTATCTAC
ACGACGGGGAGTCAGGCAACTATGGATGAACGAAATAGACAGATCGCTGAGATAGGTGCCTCACTGATTA
AGCATTGGTAACTGTCAGACCAAGTTTACTCATATATACTTTAGATTGATTTAAAACTTCATTTTTAATT
TAAAAGGATCTAGGTGAAGATCCTTTTTGATAATCTCATGACCAAAATCCCTTAACGTGAGTTTTCGTTC
CACTGAGCGTCAGACCCCGTAGAAAAGATCAAAGGATCTTCTTGAGATCCTTTTTTTCTGCGCGTAATCT
GCTGCTTGCAAACAAAAAAACCACCGCTACCAGCGGTGGTTTGTTTGCCGGATCAAGAGCTACCAACTCT
TTTTCCGAAGGTAACTGGCTTCAGCAGAGCGCAGATACCAAATACTGTTCTTCTAGTGTAGCCGTAGTTA
GGCCACCACTTCAAGAACTCTGTAGCACCGCCTACATACCTCGCTCTGCTAATCCTGTTACCAGTGGCTG
CTGCCAGTGGCGATAAGTCGTGTCTTACCGGGTTGGACTCAAGACGATAGTTACCGGATAAGGCGCAGCG
GTCGGGCTGAACGGGGGGTTCGTGCACACAGCCCAGCTTGGAGCGAACGACCTACACCGAACTGAGATAC
CTACAGCGTGAGCTATGAGAAAGCGCCACGCTTCCCGAAGGGAGAAAGGCGGACAGGTATCCGGTAAGCG
GCAGGGTCGGAACAGGAGAGCGCACGAGGGAGCTTCCAGGGGGAAACGCCTGGTATCTTTATAGTCCTGT
CGGGTTTCGCCACCTCTGACTTGAGCGTCGATTTTTGTGATGCTCGTCAGGGGGGCGGAGCCTATGGAAA
AACGCCAGCAACGCGGCCTTTTTACGGTTCCTGGCCTTTTGCTGGCCTTTTGCTCACATGTTCTTTCCTG
CGTTATCCCCTGATTCTGTGGATAACCGTATTACCGCCTTTGAGTGAGCTGATACCGCTCGCCGCAGCCG
AACGACCGAGCGCAGCGAGTCAGTGAGCGAGGAAGCGGAAGAGCGCCCAATACGCAAACCGCCTCTCCCC
GCGCGTTGGCCGATTCATTAATGCAGCTGGCACGACAGGTTTCCCGACTGGAAAGCGGGCAGTGAGCGCA
ACGCAATTAATGTGAGTTAGCTCACTCATTAGGCACCCCAGGCTTTACACTTTATGCTTCCGGCTCGTAT
GTTGTGTGGAATTGTGAGCGGATAACAATTTCACACAGGAAACAGCTATGACCATGATTACGCCAAGCGC
GCAATTAACCCTCACTAAAGGGAACAAAAGCTGGAGCTGCAAGCTTGGCCATTGCATACGTTGTATCCAT
ATCATAATATGTACATTTATATTGGCTCATGTCCAACATTACCGCCATGTTGACATTGATTATTGACTAG
TTATTAATAGTAATCAATTACGGGGTCATTAGTTCATAGCCCATATATGGAGTTCCGCGTTACATAACTT
ACGGTAAATGGCCCGCCTGGCTGACCGCCCAACGACCCCCGCCCATTGACGTCAATAATGACGTATGTTC
CCATAGTAACGCCAATAGGGACTTTCCATTGACGTCAATGGGTGGAGTATTTACGGTAAACTGCCCACTT
GGCAGTACATCAAGTGTATCATATGCCAAGTACGCCCCCTATTGACGTCAATGACGGTAAATGGCCCGCC
TGGCATTATGCCCAGTACATGACCTTATGGGACTTTCCTACTTGGCAGTACATCTACGTATTAGTCATCG
CTATTACCATGGTGATGCGGTTTTGGCAGTACATCAATGGGCGTGGATAGCGGTTTGACTCACGGGGATT
TCCAAGTCTCCACCCCATTGACGTCAATGGGAGTTTGTTTTGGCACCAAAATCAACGGGACTTTCCAAAA
TGTCGTAACAACTCCGCCCCATTGACGCAAATGGGCGGTAGGCGTGTACGGTGGGAGGTCTATATAAGCA
GAGCTCGTTTAGTGAACCGGGGTCTCTCTGGTTAGACCAGATCTGAGCCTGGGAGCTCTCTGGCTAACTA
GGGAACCCACTGCTTAAGCCTCAATAAAGCTTGCCTTGAGTGCTTCAAGTAGTGTGTGCCCGTCTGTTGT
GTGACTCTGGTAACTAGAGATCCCTCAGACCCTTTTAGTCAGTGTGGAAAATCTCTAGCAGTGGCGCCCG
AACAGGGACTTGAAAGCGAAAGGGAAACCAGAGGAGCTCTCTCGACGCAGGACTCGGCTTGCTGAAGCGC
GCACGGCAAGAGGCGAGGGGCGGCGACTGGTGAGTACGCCAAAAATTTTGACTAGCGGAGGCTAGAAGGA
GAGAGATGGGTGCGAGAGCGTCAGTATTAAGCGGGGGAGAATTAGATCGCGATGGGAAAAAATTCGGTTA
AGGCCAGGGGGAAAGAAAAAATATAAATTAAAACATATAGTATGGGCAAGCAGGGAGCTAGAACGATTCG
CAGTTAATCCTGGCCTGTTAGAAACATCAGAAGGCTGTAGACAAATACTGGGACAGCTACAACCATCCCT
TCAGACAGGATCAGAAGAACTTAGATCATTATATAATACAGTAGCAACCCTCTATTGTGTGCATCAAAGG
ATAGAGATAAAAGACACCAAGGAAGCTTTAGACAAGATAGAGGAAGAGCAAAACAAAAGTAAGACCACCG
CACAGCAAGCGGCCGCTGATCTTCAGACCTGGAGGAGGAGATATGAGGGACAATTGGAGAAGTGAATTAT
ATAAATATAAAGTAGTAAAAATTGAACCATTAGGAGTAGCACCCACCAAGGCAAAGAGAAGAGTGGTGCA
GAGAGAAAAAAGAGCAGTGGGAATAGGAGCTTTGTTCCTTGGGTTCTTGGGAGCAGCAGGAAGCACTATG
GGCGCAGCGTCAATGACGCTGACGGTACAGGCCAGACAATTATTGTCTGGTATAGTGCAGCAGCAGAACA
ATTTGCTGAGGGCTATTGAGGCGCAACAGCATCTGTTGCAACTCACAGTCTGGGGCATCAAGCAGCTCCA
GGCAAGAATCCTGGCTGTGGAAAGATACCTAAAGGATCAACAGCTCCTGGGGATTTGGGGTTGCTCTGGA
AAACTCATTTGCACCACTGCTGTGCCTTGGAATGCTAGTTGGAGTAATAAATCTCTGGAACAGATTTGGA
ATCACACGACCTGGATGGAGTGGGACAGAGAAATTAACAATTACACAAGCTTAATACACTCCTTAATTGA
AGAATCGCAAAACCAGCAAGAAAAGAATGAACAAGAATTATTGGAATTAGATAAATGGGCAAGTTTGTGG
AATTGGTTTAACATAACAAATTGGCTGTGGTATATAAAATTATTCATAATGATAGTAGGAGGCTTGGTAG
GTTTAAGAATAGTTTTTGCTGTACTTTCTATAGTGAATAGAGTTAGGCAGGGATATTCACCATTATCGTT
TCAGACCCACCTCCCAACCCCGAGGGGACCCGACAGGCCCGAAGGAATAGAAGAAGAAGGTGGAGAGAGA
GACAGAGACAGATCCATTCGATTAGTGAACGGATCTCGACGGTATCGGTTAACTTTTAAAAGAAAAGGGG
GGATTGGGGGGTACAGTGCAGGGGAAAGAATAGTAGACATAATAGCAACAGACATACAAACTAAAGAATT
ACAAAAACAAATTACAAAAATTCAAAATTTTATCGATCACGAGACTAGCCTCGATCGAGAAGCTTGATAA
TTCCTGCAGCCCCGATAAAATAAAAGATTTTATTTAGTCTCCAGAAAAAGGGGGGAATGAAAGACCCCAC
CTGTAGGTTTGGCAAGCTAGCTGCAGTAACGCCATTTTGCAAGGCATGGAAAAATACCAAACCAAGAATA
GAGAAGTTCAGATCAAGGGCGGGTACATGAAAATAGCTAACGTTGGGCCAAACAGGATATCTGCGGTGAG
CAGTTTCGGCCCCGGCCCGGGGCCAAGAACAGATGGTCACCGCAGTTTCGGCCCCGGCCCGAGGCCAAGA
ACAGATGGTCCCCAGATATGGCCCAACCCTCAGCAGTTTCTTAAGACCCATCAGATGTTTCCAGGCTCCC
CCAAGGACCTGAAATGACCCTGCGCCTTATTTGAATTAACCAATCAGCCTGCTTCTCGCTTCTGTTCGCG
CGCTTCTGCTTCCCGAGCTCTATAAAAGAGCTCACAACCCCTCACTCGGCGCGCCAGTCCTCCGACAGAC
TGAGTCGCCCGGGGGGGATCCACGTTCTTTTTCGCAACGGGTTTGCCGCCAGAACACAGGTAAGTGCCGT
GTGTGGTTCCCGCGGGCCTGGCCTCTTTACGGGTTATGGCCCTTGCGTGCCTTGAATTACTTCCACCTGG
CTGCAGTACGTGATTCTTGATCCCGAGCTTCGGGTTGGAAGTGGGTGGGAGAGTTCGAGGCCTTGCGCTT
AAGGAGCCCCTTCGCCTCGTGCTTGAGTTGAGGCCTGGCCTGGGCGCTGGGGCCGCCGCGTGCGAATCTG
GTGGCACCTTCGCGCCTGTCTCGCTGCTTTCGATAAGTCTCTAGCCATTTAAAATTTTTGATGACCTGCT
GCGACGCTTTTTTTCTGGCAAGATAGTCTTGTAAATGCGGGCCAAGATCTGCACACTGGTATTTCGGTTT
TTGGGGCCGCGGGCGGCGACGGGGCCCGTGCGTCCCAGCGCACATGTTCGGCGAGGCGGGGCCTGCGAGC
GCGGCCACCGAGAATCGGACGGGGGTAGTCTCAAGCTGGCCGGCCTGCTCTGGTGCCTGGCCTCGCGCCG
CCGTGTATCGCCCCGCCCTGGGCGGCAAGGCTGGCCCGGTCGGCACCAGTTGCGTGAGCGGAAAGATGGC
CGCTTCCCGGCCCTGCTGCAGGGAGCTCAAAATGGAGGACGCGGCGCTCGGGAGAGCGGGCGGGTGAGTC
ACCCACACAAAGGAAAAGGGCCTTTCCGTCCTCAGCCGTCGCTTCATGTGACTCCACGGAGTACCGGGCG
CCGTCCAGGCACCTCGATTAGTTCTCGACGTTTGCAGCAGAGATGCAGAAGTACACGGGCTCACTGCTCG
GCCTAATCAAGCCTGCTGACAGCTGTGGCACTTGGGAATGGCGAGGAGAGGTAGTAGGTTGCATAGTTAT
GCAACCTACTACCTCATCTTGCTGCTCCCACAAACTGTGCCAAGAAGAGCTCATGACCCTGGAGCAGACT
GCTGGAAGAAAAGGACACCCAGGCTGACAAGGCGCGTTAGGCTAGCTACGTTTAAACTATAGTCGAGCTT
TTGGAGTACGTCGTCTTTAGGTTGGGGGGAGGGGTTTTATGCGATGGAGTTTCCCCACACTGAGTGGGTG
GAGACTGAAGTTAGGCCAGCTTGGCACTTGATGTAATTCTCCTTGGAATTTGCCCTTTTTGAGTTTGGAT
CTTGGTTCATTCTCAAGCCTCAGACAGTGGTTCAAAGTTTTTTTCTTCCATTTCAGGTGTCGTGAGGAAT
TCTGCAGTCGATCGACGGTACCGCGGGCCCGGGCTGCAGGAATTCGGGCCGCGGCCAGCTCCGGCGGGCA
GGGGGGGCGCTGGAGCGCAGCGCAGCGCAGCCCCATCAGTCCGCAAAGCGGACCGAGCTGGAAGTCGAGC
ATCCATCACACTGGCGGCCGCATGGTGAGCAAGGGCGAGGAGAATAACATGGCCATCATCAAGGAGTTCA
TGCGCTTCAAGGTGCGCATGGAGGGCTCCGTGAACGGCCACGAGTTCGAGATCGAGGGCGAGGGCGAGGG
CCGCCCCTACGAGGGCTTTCAGACCGCTAAGCTGAAGGTGACCAAGGGTGGCCCCCTGCCCTTCGCCTGG
GACATCCTGTCCCCTCATTTCACCTACGGCTCCAAGGCCTACGTGAAGCACCCCGCCGACATCCCCGACT
ACTTCAAGCTGTCCTTCCCCGAGGGCTTCAAGTGGGAGCGCGTGATGAACTACGAGGACGGCGGCGTGGT
GACCGTGACCCAGGACTCCTCCCTGCAGGACGGCGAGTTCATCTACAAGGTGAAGCTGCGCGGCACCAAC
TTCCCCTCCGACGGCCCCGTGATGCAGAAGAAGACCATGGGCTGGGAGGCCTCCTCCGAGCGGATGTACC
CCGAGGACGGTGCCCTGAAGGGCAAGATCAAGATGAGGCTGAAGCTGAAGGACGGCGGCCACTACACCTC
CGAGGTCAAGACCACCTACAAGGCCAAGAAGCCCGTGCAGCTGCCCGGCGCCTACATCGTCGACATCAAG
TTGGACATCACCTCCCACAACGAGGACTACACCATCGTGGAACAGTACGAACGCGCCGAGGGCCGCCACT
CCACCGGCGGCATGGACGAGCTGTACAAGTAAGAATTCGAAGCTTATCGATACCGTCGACCTCGACAATC
AACCTCTGGATTACAAAATTTGTGAAAGATTGACTGGTATTCTTAACTATGTTGCTCCTTTTACGCTATG
TGGATACGCTGCTTTAATGCCTTTGTATCATGCTATTGCTTCCCGTATGGCTTTCATTTTCTCCTCCTTG
TATAAATCCTGGTTGCTGTCTCTTTATGAGGAGTTGTGGCCCGTTGTCAGGCAACGTGGCGTGGTGTGCA
CTGTGTTTGCTGACGCAACCCCCACTGGTTGGGGCATTGCCACCACCTGTCAGCTCCTTTCCGGGACTTT
CGCTTTCCCCCTCCCTATTGCCACGGCGGAACTCATCGCCGCCTGCCTTGCCCGCTGCTGGACAGGGGCT
CGGCTGTTGGGCACTGACAATTCCGTGGTGTTGTCGGGGAAGCTGACGTCCTTTCCATGGCTGCTCGCCT
GTGTTGCCACCTGGATTCTGCGCGGGACGTCCTTCTGCTACGTCCCTTCGGCCCTCAATCCAGCGGACCT
TCCTTCCCGCGGCCTGCTGCCGGCTCTGCGGCCTCTTCCGCGTCTTCGCCTTCGCCCTCAGACGAGTCGG
ATCTCCCTTTGGGCCGCCTCCCCGCCTGGAATTCGAGCTCGGTACCTTTAAGACCAATGACTTACAAGGC
AGCTGTAGATCTTAGCCACTTTTTAAAAGAAAAGGGGGGACTGGAAGGGCTAATTCACTCCCAACGAAGA
CAAGATCTGCTTTTTGCTTGTACTGGGTCTCTCTGGTTAGACCAGATCTGAGCCTGGGAGCTCTCTGGCT
AACTAGGGAACCCACTGCTTAAGCCTCAATAAAGCTTGCCTTGAGTGCTTCAAGTAGTGTGTGCCCGTCT
GTTGTGTGACTCTGGTAACTAGAGATCCCTCAGACCCTTTTAGTCAGTGTGGAAAATCTCTAGCAGTAGT
AGTTCATGTCATCTTATTATTCAGTATTTATAACTTGCAAAGAAATGAATATCAGAGAGTGAGAGGAACT
TGTTTATTGCAGCTTATAATGGTTACAAATAAAGCAATAGCATCACAAATTTCACAAATAAAGCATTTTT
TTCACTGCATTCTAGTTGTGGTTTGTCCAAACTCATCAATGTATCTTATCATGTCTGGCTCTAGCTATCC
CGCCCCTAACTCCGCCCATCCCGCCCCTAACTCCGCCCAGTTCCGCCCATTCTCCGCCCCATGGCTGACT
AATTTTTTTTATTTATGCAGAGGCCGAGGCCGCCTCGGCCTCTGAGCTATTCCAGAAGTAGTGAGGAGGC
TTTTTTGGAGGCCTAGGGACGTACCCAATTCGCCCTATAGTGAGTCGTATTACGCGCGCTCACTGGCCGT
CGTTTTACAACGTCGTGACTGGGAAAACCCTGGCGTTACCCAACTTAATCGCCTTGCAGCACATCCCCCT
TTCGCCAGCTGGCGTAATAGCGAAGAGGCCCGCACCGATCGCCCTTCCCAACAGTTGCGCAGCCTGAATG
GCGAATGGG
[124 nt withheld, positions 8760-8883]
C
[91 nt withheld, positions 8885-8975]
A
[49 nt withheld, positions 8977-9025]
CCTTTGACGTTGGAGTCCACGTTCTTT
[37 nt withheld, positions 9053-9089]
ACCCTATCTCGGTCTATTCTTTTGATTTATAAGGGATTTTGCCGATTTCGGCCTATTGGTTAAAAAATGA
GCTGATTTAACAAAAATTTAACGCGAATTTTAACAAAATATTAACGCTTACAATTT
Features (pLannotate 1.2.2; 31 found; start..end, strand, type, name):
     26..130     +  promoter       AmpR promoter: bla
    131..991     +  CDS            AmpR: β-lactamase; bla; confers resistance to ampicillin, carbenicillin, and related antibiotics
   1162..1750    +  rep_origin     ori: high-copy-number ColE1/pMB1/pBR322/pUC origin of replication
   1933..2025    +  CDS            lacI (fragment): lac repressor; lacI; The lac repressor binds to the lac operator to inhibit transcription in E. coli. This inhibition can be relieved by adding lactose or isopropyl-β-D-thiogalactopyranoside (IPTG).
   2038..2059    +  protein_bind   CAP binding site: CAP binding activates transcription in the presence of cAMP. E. coli catabolite activator protein
   2074..2104    +  promoter       lac promoter: promoter for the E. coli lac operon
   2112..2128    +  protein_bind   lac operator: The lac repressor binds to the lac operator to inhibit transcription in E. coli. This inhibition can be relieved by adding lactose or isopropyl-β-D-thiogalactopyranoside (IPTG). lac repressor encoded by lacI
   2173..2191    +  promoter       T3 promoter: promoter for bacteriophage T3 RNA polymerase
   2292..2671    +  enhancer       CMV enhancer: human cytomegalovirus immediate early enhancer
   2672..2875    +  promoter       CMV promoter: human cytomegalovirus (CMV) immediate early promoter
   2890..3070    +  LTR            5' LTR (truncated): truncated 5' long terminal repeat (LTR) from HIV-1
   3117..3242    +  misc_feature   HIV-1 Ψ: packaging signal of human immunodeficiency virus type 1
   3226..3589    +  CDS            HIV-1 gag (fragment): gag protein from human immunodeficiency virus 1; gag
   3735..3968    +  misc_feature   RRE: The Rev response element (RRE) of HIV-1 allows for Rev-dependent mRNA export from the nucleus to the cytoplasm.
   4345..4445    +  CDS            Rev (fragment): human immunodeficiency virus 1 (HIV-1) Rev protein; rev; enhances nuclear export of unspliced and incompletely spliced viral mRNAs
   4464..4581    +  misc_feature   cPPT/CTS: central polypurine tract and central termination sequence of HIV-1
   4716..5123    +  promoter       SFFV promoter: spleen focus-forming virus long terminal repeat (LTR) promoter
   5132..5169    +  promoter       EF-1α core promoter (fragment): core promoter for human elongation factor EF-1α
   5170..5908    +  intron         EF-1α intron A (fragment): intron upstream of the start codon of human EF-1α
   6153..6356    +  intron         EF-1α intron A: truncated intron upstream of the start codon of human EF-1α
   6382..6403    +  misc_feature   MCS (fragment): multiple cloning site
   6532..7239    +  CDS            mOrange2: mOrange2 is a basic (constitutively fluorescent) orange fluorescent protein published in 2008, derived from Discosoma sp.. It has high acid sensitivity.
   7250..7275    +  misc_feature   MCS (fragment): pBluescript multiple cloning site
   7277..7865    +  misc_feature   WPRE: woodchuck hepatitis virus posttranscriptional regulatory element
   7882..7950    +  CDS            nef (fragment): NEF_HV1Z2 - Experimental evidence at protein level: Swiss-Prot protein existence level 1. Extracellular Nef protein targets CD4(+) T-lymphocytes for apoptosis by interacting with CXCR4 surface receptors. From Human immunodeficiency virus type 1 group M subtype D (isolate Z2/CDC-Z34) (HIV-1).
   7952..8185    +  LTR            3' LTR (ΔU3): self-inactivating 3' long terminal repeat (LTR) from HIV-1
   8257..8378    +  polyA_signal   SV40 poly(A) signal: SV40 polyadenylation signal
   8418..8553    +  rep_origin     SV40 ori: SV40 origin of replication
   8574..8592    -  promoter       T7 promoter: promoter for bacteriophage T7 RNA polymerase
   8600..8755    +  CDS            lacZα (fragment): LacZα fragment of β-galactosidase; lacZ fragment
   8760..9188    +  rep_origin     f1 ori (sequence partly withheld): f1 bacteriophage origin of replication; arrow indicates direction of (+) strand synthesis
