>Addgene plasmid #117055 | LV-Let7d-5p | depositor full sequence | sequence record 224280 | LV-Let7d-5p
CAGGTGGCACTTTTCGGGGAAATGTGCGCGGAACCCCTATTTGTTTATTTTTCTAAATACATTCAAATAT
GTATCCGCTCATGAGACAATAACCCTGATAAATGCTTCAATAATATTGAAAAAGGAAGAGTATGAGTATT
CAACATTTCCGTGTCGCCCTTATTCCCTTTTTTGCGGCATTTTGCCTTCCTGTTTTTGCTCACCCAGAAA
CGCTGGTGAAAGTAAAAGATGCTGAAGATCAGTTGGGTGCACGAGTGGGTTACATCGAACTGGATCTCAA
CAGCGGTAAGATCCTTGAGAGTTTTCGCCCCGAAGAACGTTTTCCAATGATGAGCACTTTTAAAGTTCTG
CTATGTGGCGCGGTATTATCCCGTATTGACGCCGGGCAAGAGCAACTCGGTCGCCGCATACACTATTCTC
AGAATGACTTGGTTGAGTACTCACCAGTCACAGAAAAGCATCTTACGGATGGCATGACAGTAAGAGAATT
ATGCAGTGCTGCCATAACCATGAGTGATAACACTGCGGCCAACTTACTTCTGACAACGATCGGAGGACCG
AAGGAGCTAACCGCTTTTTTGCACAACATGGGGGATCATGTAACTCGCCTTGATCGTTGGGAACCGGAGC
TGAATGAAGCCATACCAAACGACGAGCGTGACACCACGATGCCTGTAGCAATGGCAACAACGTTGCGCAA
ACTATTAACTGGCGAACTACTTACTCTAGCTTCCCGGCAACAATTAATAGACTGGATGGAGGCGGATAAA
GTTGCAGGACCACTTCTGCGCTCGGCCCTTCCGGCTGGCTGGTTTATTGCTGATAAATCTGGAGCCGGTG
AGCGTGGGTCTCGCGGTATCATTGCAGCACTGGGGCCAGATGGTAAGCCCTCCCGTATCGTAGTTATCTA
CACGACGGGGAGTCAGGCAACTATGGATGAACGAAATAGACAGATCGCTGAGATAGGTGCCTCACTGATT
AAGCATTGGTAACTGTCAGACCAAGTTTACTCATATATACTTTAGATTGATTTAAAACTTCATTTTTAAT
TTAAAAGGATCTAGGTGAAGATCCTTTTTGATAATCTCATGACCAAAATCCCTTAACGTGAGTTTTCGTT
CCACTGAGCGTCAGACCCCGTAGAAAAGATCAAAGGATCTTCTTGAGATCCTTTTTTTCTGCGCGTAATC
TGCTGCTTGCAAACAAAAAAACCACCGCTACCAGCGGTGGTTTGTTTGCCGGATCAAGAGCTACCAACTC
TTTTTCCGAAGGTAACTGGCTTCAGCAGAGCGCAGATACCAAATACTGTCCTTCTAGTGTAGCCGTAGTT
AGGCCACCACTTCAAGAACTCTGTAGCACCGCCTACATACCTCGCTCTGCTAATCCTGTTACCAGTGGCT
GCTGCCAGTGGCGATAAGTCGTGTCTTACCGGGTTGGACTCAAGACGATAGTTACCGGATAAGGCGCAGC
GGTCGGGCTGAACGGGGGGTTCGTGCACACAGCCCAGCTTGGAGCGAACGACCTACACCGAACTGAGATA
CCTACAGCGTGAGCTATGAGAAAGCGCCACGCTTCCCGAAGGGAGAAAGGCGGACAGGTATCCGGTAAGC
GGCAGGGTCGGAACAGGAGAGCGCACGAGGGAGCTTCCAGGGGGAAACGCCTGGTATCTTTATAGTCCTG
TCGGGTTTCGCCACCTCTGACTTGAGCGTCGATTTTTGTGATGCTCGTCAGGGGGGCGGAGCCTATGGAA
AAACGCCAGCAACGCGGCCTTTTTACGGTTCCTGGCCTTTTGCTGGCCTTTTGCTCACATGTTCTTTCCT
GCGTTATCCCCTGATTCTGTGGATAACCGTATTACCGCCTTTGAGTGAGCTGATACCGCTCGCCGCAGCC
GAACGACCGAGCGCAGCGAGTCAGTGAGCGAGGAAGCGGAAGAGCGCCCAATACGCAAACCGCCTCTCCC
CGCGCGTTGGCCGATTCATTAATGCAGCTGGCACGACAGGTTTCCCGACTGGAAAGCGGGCAGTGAGCGC
AACGCAATTAATGTGAGTTAGCTCACTCATTAGGCACCCCAGGCTTTACACTTTATGCTTCCGGCTCGTA
TGTTGTGTGGAATTGTGAGCGGATAACAATTTCACACAGGAAACAGCTATGACCATGATTACGCCAAGCG
CGCAATTAACCCTCACTAAAGGGAACAAAAGCTGGAGCTGCAAGCTTGGCCATTGCATACGTTGTATCCA
TATCATAATATGTACATTTATATTGGCTCATGTCCAACATTACCGCCATGTTGACATTGATTATTGACTA
GTTATTAATAGTAATCAATTACGGGGTCATTAGTTCATAGCCCATATATGGAGTTCCGCGTTACATAACT
TACGGTAAATGGCCCGCCTGGCTGACCGCCCAACGACCCCCGCCCATTGACGTCAATAATGACGTATGTT
CCCATAGTAACGCCAATAGGGACTTTCCATTGACGTCAATGGGTGGAGTATTTACGGTAAACTGCCCACT
TGGCAGTACATCAAGTGTATCATATGCCAAGTACGCCCCCTATTGACGTCAATGACGGTAAATGGCCCGC
CTGGCATTATGCCCAGTACATGACCTTATGGGACTTTCCTACTTGGCAGTACATCTACGTATTAGTCATC
GCTATTACCATGGTGATGCGGTTTTGGCAGTACATCAATGGGCGTGGATAGCGGTTTGACTCACGGGGAT
TTCCAAGTCTCCACCCCATTGACGTCAATGGGAGTTTGTTTTGGCACCAAAATCAACGGGACTTTCCAAA
ATGTCGTAACAACTCCGCCCCATTGACGCAAATGGGCGGTAGGCGTGTACGGTGGGAGGTCTATATAAGC
AGAGCTCGTTTAGTGAACCGGGGTCTCTCTGGTTAGACCAGATCTGAGCCTGGGAGCTCTCTGGCTAACT
AGGGAACCCACTGCTTAAGCCTCAATAAAGCTTGCCTTGAGTGCTTCAAGTAGTGTGTGCCCGTCTGTTG
TGTGACTCTGGTAACTAGAGATCCCTCAGACCCTTTTAGTCAGTGTGGAAAATCTCTAGCAGTGGCGCCC
GAACAGGGACCTGAAAGCGAAAGGGAAACCAGAGCTCTCTCGACGCAGGACTCGGCTTGCTGAAGCGCGC
ACGGCAAGAGGCGAGGGGCGGCGACTGGTGAGTACGCCAAAAATTTTGACTAGCGGAGGCTAGAAGGAGA
GAGATGGGTGCGAGAGCGTCAGTATTAAGCGGGGGAGAATTAGATCGCGATGGGAAAAAATTCGGTTAAG
GCCAGGGGGAAAGAAAAAATATAAATTAAAACATATAGTATGGGCAAGCAGGGAGCTAGAACGATTCGCA
GTTAATCCTGGCCTGTTAGAAACATCAGAAGGCTGTAGACAAATACTGGGACAGCTACAACCATCCCTTC
AGACAGGATCAGAAGAACTTAGATCATTATATAATACAGTAGCAACCCTCTATTGTGTGCATCAAAGGAT
AGAGATAAAAGACACCAAGGAAGCTTTAGACAAGATAGAGGAAGAGCAAAACAAAAGTAAGACCACCGCA
CAGCAAGCGGCCGCTGATCTTCAGACCTGGAGGAGGAGATATGAGGGACAATTGGAGAAGTGAATTATAT
AAATATAAAGTAGTAAAAATTGAACCATTAGGAGTAGCACCCACCAAGGCAAAGAGAAGAGTGGTGCAGA
GAGAAAAAAGAGCAGTGGGAATAGGAGCTTTGTTCCTTGGGTTCTTGGGAGCAGCAGGAAGCACTATGGG
CGCAGCCTCAATGACGCTGACGGTACAGGCCAGACAATTATTGTCTGGTATAGTGCAGCAGCAGAACAAT
TTGCTGAGGGCTATTGAGGCGCAACAGCATCTGTTGCAACTCACAGTCTGGGGCATCAAGCAGCTCCAGG
CAAGAATCCTGGCTGTGGAAAGATACCTAAAGGATCAACAGCTCCTGGGGATTTGGGGTTGCTCTGGAAA
ACTCATTTGCACCACTGCTGTGCCTTGGAATGCTAGTTGGAGTAATAAATCTCTGGAACAGATTTGGAAT
CACACGACCTGGATGGAGTGGGACAGAGAAATTAACAATTACACAAGCTTAATACACTCCTTAATTGAAG
AATCGCAAAACCAGCAAGAAAAGAATGAACAAGAATTATTGGAATTAGATAAATGGGCAAGTTTGTGGAA
TTGGTTTAACATAACAAATTGGCTGTGGTATATAAAATTATTCATAATGATAGTAGGAGGCTTGGTAGGT
TTAAGAATAGTTTTTGCTGTACTTTCTATAGTGAATAGAGTTAGGCAGGGATATTCACCATTATCGTTTC
AGACCCACCTCCCAACCCCGAGGGGACCCGACAGGCCCGAAGGAATAGAAGAAGAAGGTGGAGAGAGAGA
CAGAGACAGATCCATTCGATTAGTGAACGGATCTCGACGGTATCGGTTAACTTTTAAAAGAAAAGGGGGG
ATTGGGGGGTACAGTGCAGGGGAAAGAATAGTAGACATAATAGCAACAGACATACAAACTAAAGAATTAC
AAAAACAAATTACAAAAATTCAAAATTTTATCGATCACGAGACTAGCCTCGATCGAGAAGCTTGATAATT
CCTGCAGCCCCGATAAAATAAAAGATTTTATTTAGTCTCCAGAAAAAGGGGGGAATGAAAGACCCCACCT
GTAGGTTTGGCAAGCTAGCTGCAGTAACGCCATTTTGCAAGGCATGGAAAAATACCAAACCAAGAATAGA
GAAGTTCAGATCAAGGGCGGGTACATGAAAATAGCTAACGTTGGGCCAAACAGGATATCTGCGGTGAGCA
GTTTCGGCCCCGGCCCGGGGCCAAGAACAGATGGTCACCGCAGTTTCGGCCCCGGCCCGAGGCCAAGAAC
AGATGGTCCCCAGATATGGCCCAACCCTCAGCAGTTTCTTAAGACCCATCAGATGTTTCCAGGCTCCCCC
AAGGACCTGAAATGACCCTGCGCCTTATTTGAATTAACCAATCAGCCTGCTTCTCGCTTCTGTTCGCGCG
CTTCTGCTTCCCGAGCTCTATAAAAGAGCTCACAACCCCTCACTCGGCGCGCCAGTCCTCCGACAGACTG
AGTCGCCCGGGGGGGATCCACGTTCTTTTTCGCAACGGGTTTGCCGCCAGAACACAGGTAAGTGCCGTGT
GTGGTTCCCGCGGGCCTGGCCTCTTTACGGGTTATGGCCCTTGCGTGCCTTGAATTACTTCCACTGGCTG
CAGTACGTGATTCTTGATCCCGAGCTTCGGGTTGGAAGTGGGTGGGAGAGTTCGAGGCCTTGCGCTTAAG
GAGCCCCTTCGCCTCGTGCTTGAGTTGAGGCCTGGCCTGGGCGCTGGGGCCGCCGCGTGCGAATCTGGTG
GCACCTTCGCGCCTGTCTCGCTGCTTTCGATAAGTCTCTAGCCATTTAAAATTTTTGATGACCTGCTGCG
ACGCTTTTTTTCTGGCAAGATAGTCTTGTAAATGCGGGCCAAGATCTGCACACTGGTATTTCGGTTTTTG
GGGCCGCGGGCGGCGACGGGGCCCGTGCGTCCCAGCGCACATGTTCGGCGAGGCGGGGCCTGCGAGCGCG
GCCACCGAGAATCGGACGGGGGTAGTCTCAAGCTGGCCGGCCTGCTCTGGTGCCTGGCCTCGCGCCGCCG
TGTATCGCCCCGCCCTGGGCGGCAAGGCTGGCCCGGTCGGCACCAGTTGCGTGAGCGGAAAGATGGCCGC
TTCCCGGCCCTGCTGCAGGGAGCTCAAAATGGAGGACGCGGCGCTCGGGAGAGCGGGCGGGTGAGTCACC
CACACAAAGGAAAAGGGCCTTTCCGTCCTCAGCCGTCGCTTCATGTGACTCCACGGAGTACCGGGCGCCG
TCCAGGCACCTCGATTAGTTCTCGACGTTTGCAGCAGAGATGCAGAAGTACACGGGCTCACTGCTCGGCC
TAATCAAGCCTGCTGACAGCTGTGGCACTTGGGAATGGCGAGGAGAGGTAGTAGGTTGCATAGTTATGCA
ACCTACTACCTCATCTTGCTGCTCCCACAAACTGTGCCAAGAAGAGCTCATGACCCTGGAGCAGACTGCT
GGAAGAAAAGGACACCCAGGCTGACAAGGCGCGTTAGGCTAGCTACGTTTAAACTATAGTCGAGCTTTTG
GAGTACGTCGTCTTTAGGTTGGGGGGAGGGGTTTTATGCGATGGAGTTTCCCCACACTGAGTGGGTGGAG
ACTGAAGTTAGGCCAGCTTGGCACTTGATGTAATTCTCCTTGGAATTTGCCCTTTTTGAGTTTGGATCTT
GGTTCATTCTCAAGCCTCAGACAGTGGTTCAAAGTTTTTTTCTTCCATTTCAGGTGTCGTGAGGAATTCT
GCAGTCGATCGACGGTACCGCGGGCCCGGGCTGCAGGAATTCGGGCCGCGGCCAGCTCCGGCGGGCAGGG
GGGGCGCTGGAGCGCAGCGCAGCGCAGCCCCATCAGTCCGCAAAGCGGACCGAGCTGGAAGTCGAGCATC
CATCACACTGGCGGCCGCATGGTGAGCAAGGGCGAGGAGAATAACATGGCCATCATCAAGGAGTTCATGC
GCTTCAAGGTGCGCATGGAGGGCTCCGTGAACGGCCACGAGTTCGAGATCGAGGGCGAGGGCGAGGGCCG
CCCCTACGAGGGCTTTCAGACCGCTAAGCTGAAGGTGACCAAGGGTGGCCCCCTGCCCTTCGCCTGGGAC
ATCCTGTCCCCTCATTTCACCTACGGCTCCAAGGCCTACGTGAAGCACCCCGCCGACATCCCCGACTACT
TCAAGCTGTCCTTCCCCGAGGGCTTCAAGTGGGAGCGCGTGATGAACTACGAGGACGGCGGCGTGGTGAC
CGTGACCCAGGACTCCTCCCTGCAGGACGGCGAGTTCATCTACAAGGTGAAGCTGCGCGGCACCAACTTC
CCCTCCGACGGCCCCGTGATGCAGAAGAAGACCATGGGCTGGGAGGCCTCCTCCGAGCGGATGTACCCCG
AGGACGGTGCCCTGAAGGGCAAGATCAAGATGAGGCTGAAGCTGAAGGACGGCGGCCACTACACCTCCGA
GGTCAAGACCACCTACAAGGCCAAGAAGCCCGTGCAGCTGCCCGGCGCCTACATCGTCGACATCAAGTTG
GACATCACCTCCCACAACGAGGACTACACCATCGTGGAACAGTACGAACGCGCCGAGGGCCGCCACTCCA
CCGGCGGCATGGACGAGCTGTACAAGTAAGAATTCTTCGAAAAGCTTATCGATACCGTCGACCCGACAAT
CAACCTCTGGATTACAAAATTTGTGAAAGATTGACTGGTATTCTTAACTATGTTGCTCCTTTTACGCTAT
GTGGATACGCTGCTTTAATGCCTTTGTATCATGCTATTGCTTCCCGTATGGCTTTCATTTTCTCCTCCTT
GTATAAATCCTGGTTGCTGTCTCTTTATGAGGAGTTGTGGCCCGTTGTCAGGCAACGTGGCGTGGTGTGC
ACTGTGTTTGCTGACGCAACCCCCACTGGTTGGGGCATTGCCACCACCTGTCAGCTCCTTTCCGGGACTT
TCGCTTTCCCCCTCCCTATTGCCACGGCGGAACTCATCGCCGCCTGCCTTGCCCGCTGCTGGACAGGGGC
TCGGCTGTTGGGCACTGACAATTCCGTGGTGTTGTCGGGGAAGCTGACGTCCTTTCCATGGCTGCTCGCC
TGTGTTGCCACCTGGATTCTGCGCGGGACGTCCTTCTGCTACGTCCCTTCGGCCCTCAATCCAGCGGACC
TTCCTTCCCGCGGCCTGCTGCCGGCTCTGCGGCCTCTTCCGCGTCTTCGCCTTCGCCCTCAGACGAGTCG
GATCTCCCTTTGGGCCGCCTCCCCGCCTGGAATTCGAGCTCGGTACCTTTAAGACCAATGACTTACAAGG
CAGCTGTAGATCTTAGCCACTTTTTAAAAGAAAAGGGGGGACTGGAAGGGCTAATTCACTCCCAACGAAG
ACAAGATCTGCTTTTTGCTTGTACTGGGTCTCTCTGGTTAGACCAGATCTGAGCCTGGGAGCTCTCTGGC
TAACTAGGGAACCCACTGCTTAAGCCTCAATAAAGCTTGCCTTGAGTGCTTCAAGTAGTGTGTGCCCGTC
TGTTGTGTGACTCTGGTAACTAGAGATCCCTCAGACCCTTTTAGTCAGTGTGGAAAATCTCTAGCAGTAG
TAGTTCATGTCATCTTATTATTCAGTATTTATAACTTGCAAAGAAATGAATATCAGAGAGTGAGAGGAAC
TTGTTTATTGCAGCTTATAATGGTTACAAATAAAGCAATAGCATCACAAATTTCACAAATAAAGCATTTT
TTTCACTGCATTCTAGTTGTGGTTTGTCCAAACTCATCAATGTATCTTATCATGTCTGGCTCTAGCTATC
CCGCCCCTAACTCCGCCCAGTTCCGCCCATTCTCCGCCCCATGGCTGACTAATTTTTTTTATTTATGCAG
AGGCCGAGGCCGCCTCGGCCTCTGAGCTATTCCAGAAGTAGTGAGGAGGCTTTTTTGGAGGCCTAGGCTT
TTGCGTCGAGACGTACCCAATTCGCCCTATAGTGAGTCGTATTACGCGCGCTCACTGGCCGTCGTTTTAC
AACGTCGTGACTGGGAAAACCCTGGCGTTACCCAACTTAATCGCCTTGCAGCACATCCCCCTTTCGCCAG
CTGGCGTAATAGCGAAGAGGCCCGCACCGATCGCCCTTCCCAACAGTTGCGCAGCCTGAATGGCGAATGG
CGCG
[124 nt withheld, positions 8755-8878]
C
[91 nt withheld, positions 8880-8970]
A
[49 nt withheld, positions 8972-9020]
CCTTTGACGTTGGAGTCCACGTTCTTT
[37 nt withheld, positions 9048-9084]
ACCCTATCTCGGTCTATTCTTTTGATTTATAAGGGATTTTGCCGATTTCGGCCTATTGGTTAAAAAATGA
GCTGATTTAACAAAAATTTAACGCGAATTTTAACAAAATATTAACGTTTACAATTTCC
Features (pLannotate 1.2.2; 31 found; start..end, strand, type, name):
     27..131     +  promoter       AmpR promoter: bla
    132..992     +  CDS            AmpR: β-lactamase; bla; confers resistance to ampicillin, carbenicillin, and related antibiotics
   1163..1751    +  rep_origin     ori: high-copy-number ColE1/pMB1/pBR322/pUC origin of replication
   1934..2026    +  CDS            lacI (fragment): lac repressor; lacI; The lac repressor binds to the lac operator to inhibit transcription in E. coli. This inhibition can be relieved by adding lactose or isopropyl-β-D-thiogalactopyranoside (IPTG).
   2039..2060    +  protein_bind   CAP binding site: CAP binding activates transcription in the presence of cAMP. E. coli catabolite activator protein
   2075..2105    +  promoter       lac promoter: promoter for the E. coli lac operon
   2113..2129    +  protein_bind   lac operator: The lac repressor binds to the lac operator to inhibit transcription in E. coli. This inhibition can be relieved by adding lactose or isopropyl-β-D-thiogalactopyranoside (IPTG). lac repressor encoded by lacI
   2174..2192    +  promoter       T3 promoter: promoter for bacteriophage T3 RNA polymerase
   2293..2672    +  enhancer       CMV enhancer: human cytomegalovirus immediate early enhancer
   2673..2876    +  promoter       CMV promoter: human cytomegalovirus (CMV) immediate early promoter
   2891..3071    +  LTR            5' LTR (truncated): truncated 5' long terminal repeat (LTR) from HIV-1
   3115..3240    +  misc_feature   HIV-1 Ψ: packaging signal of human immunodeficiency virus type 1
   3224..3587    +  CDS            HIV-1 gag (fragment): gag protein from human immunodeficiency virus 1; gag
   3682..4018    +  ncRNA          RRE: Accession: RF00036 - HIV Rev response element
   4343..4443    +  CDS            Rev (fragment): human immunodeficiency virus 1 (HIV-1) Rev protein; rev; enhances nuclear export of unspliced and incompletely spliced viral mRNAs
   4462..4579    +  misc_feature   cPPT/CTS: central polypurine tract and central termination sequence of HIV-1
   4714..5121    +  promoter       SFFV promoter: spleen focus-forming virus long terminal repeat (LTR) promoter
   5130..5167    +  promoter       EF-1α core promoter (fragment): core promoter for human elongation factor EF-1α
   5168..5905    +  intron         EF-1α intron A (fragment): intron upstream of the start codon of human EF-1α
   6150..6353    +  intron         EF-1α intron A: truncated intron upstream of the start codon of human EF-1α
   6379..6400    +  misc_feature   MCS (fragment): multiple cloning site
   6529..7236    +  CDS            mOrange2: mOrange2 is a basic (constitutively fluorescent) orange fluorescent protein published in 2008, derived from Discosoma sp.. It has high acid sensitivity.
   7252..7273    +  misc_feature   MCS (fragment): pBluescript multiple cloning site
   7278..7866    +  misc_feature   WPRE: woodchuck hepatitis virus posttranscriptional regulatory element
   7883..7951    +  CDS            nef (fragment): NEF_HV1Z2 - Experimental evidence at protein level: Swiss-Prot protein existence level 1. Extracellular Nef protein targets CD4(+) T-lymphocytes for apoptosis by interacting with CXCR4 surface receptors. From Human immunodeficiency virus type 1 group M subtype D (isolate Z2/CDC-Z34) (HIV-1).
   7953..8186    +  LTR            3' LTR (ΔU3): self-inactivating 3' long terminal repeat (LTR) from HIV-1
   8258..8379    +  polyA_signal   SV40 poly(A) signal: SV40 polyadenylation signal
   8398..8533    +  rep_origin     SV40 ori: SV40 origin of replication
   8566..8584    -  promoter       T7 promoter: promoter for bacteriophage T7 RNA polymerase
   8592..8747    +  CDS            lacZα (fragment): LacZα fragment of β-galactosidase; lacZ fragment
   8755..9210    +  rep_origin     f1 ori (sequence partly withheld): f1 bacteriophage origin of replication; arrow indicates direction of (+) strand synthesis
