[The description below was written by a language model from this plasmid's Addgene catalogue record and pLannotate feature annotations shown in this document.]
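Description:
LV-Let7d-5p is a third-generation-style, self-inactivating HIV-1 lentiviral transfer plasmid built on the pCCL backbone, about 9.2 kb in both the depositor and repository-sequenced records, whose annotations agree closely. It is propagated in E. coli through a high-copy ColE1/pUC origin with ampicillin selection (AmpR), and also carries an f1 origin, an SV40 origin and residual lac/lacZα and T3/T7 cloning-vector elements. A CMV enhancer/promoter replaces the U3 region of the truncated 5' LTR, so genomic RNA can be transcribed in packaging cells independently of Tat. The viral genome includes the Ψ packaging signal with a gag fragment, the RRE for Rev-dependent export, the cPPT/CTS, and a ΔU3 3' LTR followed by an SV40 polyadenylation signal.

The internal cassette is driven by the SFFV promoter, followed by an EF-1α core promoter fragment and EF-1α intron A, which is annotated in two pieces separated by an unannotated gap of roughly 240 nt. Downstream lie an mOrange2 coding sequence, corresponding to the orange fluorescent protein (OFP) reporter, and a WPRE to enhance transcript expression. The mouse Let-7d-5p sequence, which the record describes as embedded in a miR-451 backbone, is not annotated in either feature table. The gap within the intron is a plausible location for it, but the record does not confirm this. The miR-451 scaffold is processed without DICER, allowing the mature miRNA to be produced independently of that enzyme. The construct is intended for lentiviral overexpression of Let-7d-5p, with orange fluorescence marking transduced, miRNA-expressing cells.
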