Addgene plasmid #117055: LV-Let7d-5p
Purpose: Overexpression of Let-7d-5p using miR-451 backbone to enable DICER independent expression along with orange fluorescent protein (OFP) to track miRNA expression
Depositing lab: Michele De Palma. Depositing organization: Swiss Federal Institute of Technology (EPFL). Publication: Suppression of microRNA activity amplifies IFN-gamma-induced macrophage activation and promotes anti-tumour immunity. Baer C, Squadrito ML, Laoui D, Thompson D, Hansen SK, Kiialainen A, Hoves S, Ries CH, Ooi CH, De Palma M. Nat Cell Biol. 2016 Jul;18(7):790-802. doi: 10.1038/ncb3371. Epub 2016 Jun 13. PubMed 27295554.
Backbone
  Vector backbone: pCCL
  Vector type: Lentiviral
Growth in bacteria
  Bacterial resistance: Ampicillin, 100 μg/mL
  Growth temperature: 37°C
  Growth strain: NEB Stable
  Copy number: High Copy
Gene/Insert
  Gene/Insert name: Let-7d-5p - OFP
  Species: M. musculus (mouse)
  Promoter: SFFV promoter
  Cloning method: Restriction Enzyme; 5′ cloning site unknown (unknown if destroyed); 3′ cloning site unknown (unknown if destroyed)
  Sequencing primers: 5′ CMV-F
Terms and licenses: Academic/Nonprofit Terms; Industry Terms: Not Available to Industry
Depositor comments: This plasmid was generated by Mario Leonardo Squadrito.
How to cite: LV-Let7d-5p was a gift from Michele De Palma (Addgene plasmid # 117055 ; http://n2t.net/addgene:117055 ; RRID:Addgene_117055)
